>Addgene plasmid #40881 | pSmac-GFP | depositor partial sequence | sequence record 54186 | Smac-GFP
ATGGCGGCTCTGAAGAGTTGGCTGTCGCGCAGCGTAACTTCATTCTTCAGGTACAGACAGTGTTTGTGTG
TTCCTGTTGTGGCTAACTTTAAGAAGCGGTGTTTCTCAGAATTGATAAGACCATGGCACAAAACTGTGAC
GATTGGCTTTGGAGTAACCCTGTGTGCGGTTCCTATTGCACAGAAATCAGAGCCTCATTCCCTTAGTAGT
GAAGCATTGATGAGGAGAGCAGTGTCTTTGGTAACAGATAGCACCTCTACCTTTCTCTCTCAGACCACAT
ATGCGTTGATTGAAGCTATTACTGAATATACTAAGGCTGTTTATACCTTAACTTCTCTTTACCGACAATA
TACAAGTTTACTTGGGAAAATGAATTCAGAGGAGGAAGATGAAGTGTGGCAGGTGATCATAGGAGCCAGA
GCTGAGATGACTTCAAAACACCAAGAGTACTTGAAGCTGGAAACCACTTGGATGACTGCAGTTGGTCTTT
CAGAGATGGCAGCAGAAGCTGCATATCAAACTGGCGCAGATCAGGCCTCTATAACCGCCAGGAATCACAT
TCAGCTGGTGAAACTGCAGGTGGAAGAGGTGCACCAGCTCTCCCGGAAAGCAGAAACCAAGCTGGCAGAA
GCACAGATAGAAGAGCTCCGTCAGAAAACACAGGAGGAAGGGGAGGAGCGGGCTGAGTCGGAGCAGGAGG
CCTACCTGCGTGAGGATGCGGATCCACCGGTCGCCACCATGGTGAGCAAGGGCGAGGAGCTGTTCACCGG
GGTGGTGCCCATCCTGGTCGAGCTGGACGGCGACGTAAACGGCCACAAGTTCAGCGTGTCTGGCGAGGGC
GAGGGCGATGCCACCTACGGCAAGCTGACCCTGAAGTTCATCTGCACCACCGGCAAGCTGCCCGTGCCCT
GGCCCACCCTCGTGACCACCCTGACCTACGGCGTGCAGTGCTTCAGCCGCTACCCCGACCACATGAAGCA
GCACGACTTCTTCAAGTCCGCCATGCCCGAAGGCTACGTCCAGGAGCGCACCATCTTCTTCAAGGACGAC
GGCAACTACAAGACCCGCGCCGAGGTGAAGTTCGAGGGCGACACCCTGGTGAACCGCATCGAGCTGAAGG
GCATCGACTTCAAGGAGGACGGCAACATCCTGGGGCACAAGCTGGAGTACAACTACAACAGCCACAACGT
CTATATCATGGCCGACAAGCAGAAGAACGGCATCAAGGCGAACTTCAAGATCCGCCACAACATCGAGGAC
GGCAGCGTGCAGCTCGCCGACCACTACCAGCAGAACACCCCCATCGGCGACGGCCCCGTGCTGCTGCCCG
ACAACCACTACCTGAGCACCCAGTCCGCCCTGAGCAAAGACCCCAACGAGAAGCGCGATCACATGGTCCT
GCTGGAGTTCGTGACCGCCGCCGGGATCACTCTCGGCATGGACGAGCTGTACAAGTAA
