>Addgene plasmid #40881 | pSmac-GFP | addgene partial sequence | sequence record 55479 | EGFP-N 5'-CGTCGCCGTCCAGCTCGACCAG-3'
CGCCCTTGCTCACCATGGTGGCGACCGGTGGATCCGCATCCTCACGCAGGTAGGCCTCCTGCTCCGACTC
AGCCCGCTCCTCCCCTTCCTCCTGTGTTTTCTGACGGAGCTCTTCTATCTGTGCTTCTGCCAGCTTGGTT
TCTGCTTTCCGGGAGAGCTGGTGCACCTCTTCCACCTGCAGTTTCACCAGCTGAATGTGATTCCTGGCGG
TTATAGAGGCCTGATCTGCGCCAGTTTGATATGCAGCTTCTGCTGCCATCTCTGAAAGACCAACTGCAGT
CATCCAAGTGGTTTCCAGCTTCAAGTACTCTTGGTGTTTTGAAGTCATCTCAGCTCTGGCTCCTATGATC
ACCTGCCACACTTCATCTTCCTCCTCTGAATTCATTTTCCCAAGTAAACTTGTATATTGTCGGTAAAGAG
AAGTTAAGGTATAAACAGCCTTAGTATATTCAGTAATAGCTTCAATCAACGCATATGTGGTCTGAGAGAG
AAAGGTAGAGGTGCTATCTGTTACCAAAGACACTGCTCTCCTCATCAATGCTTCACTACTAAGGGAATGA
GGCTCTGATTTCTGTGCAATAGGAACCGCACACAGGGTTACTCCAAAGCCAATCGTCACAGTTTTGTGCC
ATGGTCTTATCAATTCTGAGAAACACCGCTTCTTAAAGTTAGCCACAACAGGAACACACAAACACTGTCT
GTACCTGAAGAATGAAGTTACGCTGCGCGACAGCCAACTCTTCAGAGCCGCCATAAGCTTGAGCTCGAGA
TCTGAGTCCGGTAGCGCTAGCGGATCTGACGGTTCACTAAACCAGCTCTGCTTATATAGACCTCCCACCG
TACACGCCTACCGCCCATTTGCGTCAATGGGGCGGAGTTGTTACGACATTTTGGAAAGTCCCGTTGATTT
TGGTGCCAAACAAACTCCCATTGACGTCAATGGGGGTGGAGACTGGGAAATCCCCGTGAGTCAAACCGCT
ATCCACGCCCATGTG
