[The description below was written by a language model from this plasmid's Addgene catalogue record.]
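Description:
pSmac-GFP is a mammalian expression plasmid built on the Clontech eGFP-N1 backbone, with a total recorded size of about 6.2 kb. It is propagated in E. coli under kanamycin selection. The same class of resistance cassette allows selection of transfected mammalian cells with G418 (neomycin resistance), so the plasmid can be used for either transient expression or the derivation of stable lines. The record gives no feature table, so the origins of replication, polyadenylation signals and other backbone elements are not itemised. The copy number is listed as unknown.

The insert is human Smac, the product of the DIABLO gene, cloned between the HindIII and BamHI sites of the polylinker so that it reads through into the GFP coding sequence of the backbone. This produces Smac with GFP fused at its C terminus. The recorded insert size of roughly 1.46 kb is given for "Smac-GFP" and so appears to describe the fusion rather than Smac alone. Whether the cloning sites were preserved is not known. Expression is driven by the CMV promoter, a strong constitutive promoter in most mammalian cell types.

Smac/DIABLO is a mitochondrial intermembrane space protein that is released into the cytosol when the outer mitochondrial membrane is permeabilised during apoptosis. Placing the tag at the C terminus leaves the N-terminal end of the protein, where its mitochondrial import signal lies, unobstructed. A fluorescent fusion of this kind is typically used as a live-cell imaging reporter of mitochondrial integrity. This fits the associated publication, which concerns the persistence of intact mitochondria and resistance to caspase-independent cell death.
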