Addgene plasmid #40881: pSmac-GFP
Depositing lab: Douglas Green. Depositing organization: St. Jude Children's Research Hospital. Publication: Resistance to caspase-independent cell death requires persistence of intact mitochondria. Tait SW, Parsons MJ, Llambi F, Bouchier-Hayes L, Connell S, Munoz-Pinedo C, Green DR. Dev Cell. 2010 May 18;18(5):802-13. 10.1016/j.devcel.2010.03.014 PubMed 20493813.
Backbone
  Vector backbone: eGFP-N1
  Backbone manufacturer: Clontech
  Backbone size w/o insert (bp): 4733
  Total vector size (bp): 6193
  Vector type: Mammalian Expression
  Selectable markers: Neomycin (select with G418)
Growth in bacteria
  Bacterial resistance: Kanamycin, 50 μg/mL
  Growth temperature: 37°C
  Growth strain: DH5alpha
  Copy number: Unknown
Gene/Insert
  Gene/Insert name: Smac-GFP
  Species: H. sapiens (human)
  Insert size (bp): 1459
  Entrez Gene: DIABLO (a.k.a. DFNA64, SMAC)
  Promoter: CMV
  Tag / fusion protein: GFP (C terminal on insert)
  Cloning method: Restriction Enzyme; 5′ cloning site Hind III (unknown if destroyed); 3′ cloning site Bam HI (unknown if destroyed)
  Sequencing primers: 5′ CMV forward; 3′ GFP antisense
Terms and licenses: Academic/Nonprofit Terms; Industry Terms: Not Available to Industry
How to cite: pSmac-GFP was a gift from Douglas Green (Addgene plasmid # 40881 ; http://n2t.net/addgene:40881 ; RRID:Addgene_40881)
